Addgene plasmid #64608: IKKalpha (S176E,S180E)-pcw107-V5
Purpose: when used to produce lentivirus, express physiological levels of insert
Depositing lab: David Sabatini & Kris Wood. Depositing organization: Whitehead Institute for Biomedical Research. Publication: Systematic identification of signaling pathways with potential to confer anticancer drug resistance. Martz CA, Ottina KA, Singleton KR, Jasper JS, Wardell SE, Peraza-Penton A, Anderson GR, Winter PS, Wang T, Alley HM, Kwong LN, Cooper ZA, Tetzlaff M, Chen PL, Rathmell JC, Flaherty KT, Wargo JA, McDonnell DP, Sabatini DM, Wood KC. Sci Signal. 2014 Dec 23;7(357):ra121. doi: 10.1126/scisignal.aaa1877. PubMed 25538079.
Backbone
  Vector backbone: pcw107 (V5)
  Backbone manufacturer: John Doench/Kathleen Ottina
  Backbone size w/o insert (bp): 9240
  Vector type: Lentiviral
  Selectable markers: Puromycin
Growth in bacteria
  Bacterial resistance: Ampicillin, 100 μg/mL
  Growth temperature: 37°C
  Growth strain: DH5alpha
  Copy number: Unknown
Gene/Insert
  Gene/Insert name: CHUK (alt name: NM_001278.3)
  Species: H. sapiens (human)
  Insert size (bp): 2238
  Mutation: S176E, S180E
  Entrez Gene: CHUK (a.k.a. BPS2, IKBKA, IKK-1, IKK-alpha, IKK1, IKKA, NFKBIKA, TCF16)
  Promoter: PGK
  Tag / fusion protein: V5 (C terminal on backbone)
  Cloning method: Gateway Cloning
  Sequencing primers: 5′ hPGK-F; 3′ WPRE-R
Resource information
  A portion of this plasmid was derived from a plasmid made by: Michael Karin Lab, UCSD
Terms and licenses: Academic/Nonprofit Terms; Industry Terms: Not Available to Industry
Depositor comments: CCGG (N-term barcode, 17 nt upstream of CDS start). Working name: CTK-C1-V5 Addgene NGS results found a V246A variant in the IKK-alpha open reading frame. This variant was present in the published plasmid and will function as described.
How to cite: IKKalpha (S176E,S180E)-pcw107-V5 was a gift from David Sabatini & Kris Wood (Addgene plasmid # 64608 ; http://n2t.net/addgene:64608 ; RRID:Addgene_64608)
