[The description below was written by a language model from this plasmid's Addgene catalogue record and the feature table of its GenBank file.]
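Description:
IKKalpha (S176E,S180E)-pcw107-V5 is an HIV-1-based, self-inactivating lentiviral expression plasmid built on the pcw107 (V5) backbone, in which human CHUK (IKK-alpha/IKK1) was introduced by Gateway recombination. It is maintained in E. coli through a high-copy ColE1/pUC-type origin with ampicillin resistance, and the backbone also carries an f1 origin. An RSV enhancer/promoter sits immediately upstream of the truncated 5' LTR, so it drives genomic RNA transcription in packaging cells. The transfer region between this LTR and the U3-deleted 3' LTR includes the Psi packaging signal, RRE, cPPT/CTS and a WPRE, elements that support packaging, Rev-dependent nuclear export, transduction efficiency and transcript stability. An SV40 polyadenylation signal lies downstream of the 3' LTR.

Two cassettes lie within the provirus. An SV40 early promoter drives puromycin N-acetyltransferase for selection of transduced mammalian cells. The human PGK promoter drives the CHUK open reading frame, which is flanked by attB1 and attB2 sites and followed by a backbone-encoded C-terminal V5 epitope tag for detection. The moderate-strength PGK promoter fits the stated purpose of expressing the insert at roughly physiological levels after lentiviral delivery. The insert carries S176E and S180E substitutions, phosphomimetic changes at the kinase activation-loop serines that are generally used to render IKK-alpha constitutively active. The depositor notes a short barcode just upstream of the coding start, and repository sequencing found an additional V246A variant that was present in the published plasmid and is reported not to affect its described function. The construct comes from a study that systematically tested signalling pathways for their ability to confer resistance to anticancer drugs. The CHUK coding sequence itself is not annotated in the feature table, though the interval between the att sites is consistent with the stated insert size.
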