LOCUS       Exported 9880 bp ds-DNA circular SYN 12-MAY-2021
DEFINITION  when used to produce lentivirus, express physiological levels of
            insert .
ACCESSION   .
VERSION     .
KEYWORDS    IKKalpha (S176E,S180E)-pcw107-V5
SOURCE      synthetic DNA construct
  ORGANISM  synthetic DNA construct
REFERENCE   1 (bases 1 to 9880)
  AUTHORS   Martz CA, Ottina KA, Singleton KR, Jasper JS, Wardell SE,
            Peraza-Penton A, Anderson GR, Winter PS, Wang T, Alley HM, Kwong LN,
            Cooper ZA, Tetzlaff M, Chen PL, Rathmell JC, Flaherty KT, Wargo JA,
            McDonnell DP, Sabatini DM, Wood KC
  TITLE     Systematic identification of signaling pathways with potential to
            confer anticancer drug resistance.
  JOURNAL   Sci Signal. 2014 Dec 23;7(357):ra121. doi:
            10.1126/scisignal.aaa1877.
  PUBMED    25538079
REFERENCE   2 (bases 1 to 9880)
  AUTHORS   .
  TITLE     Direct Submission
  JOURNAL   Exported May 12, 2021 from SnapGene Server 1.1.58
            http://www.snapgene.com
FEATURES             Location/Qualifiers
     source          1..9880
                     /organism="synthetic DNA construct"
                     /mol_type="other DNA"
     LTR             1..181
                     /label=5' LTR (truncated)
                     /note="truncated 5' long terminal repeat (LTR) from HIV-1"
     misc_feature    228..353
                     /label=HIV-1 Psi
                     /note="packaging signal of human immunodeficiency virus
                     type 1"
     misc_feature    846..1079
                     /label=RRE
                     /note="The Rev response element (RRE) of HIV-1 allows for
                     Rev-dependent mRNA export from the nucleus to the
                     cytoplasm."
     CDS             1264..1308
                     /codon_start=1
                     /product="antigenic peptide corresponding to amino acids
                     655 to 669 of the HIV envelope protein gp41 (Lutje Hulsik
                     et al., 2013)"
                     /label=gp41 peptide
                     /note="recognized by the 2H10 single-chain llama nanobody"
                     /translation="KNEQELLELDKWASL"
     promoter        1539..1749
                     /label=SV40 promoter
                     /note="SV40 early promoter"
     promoter        1561..1757
                     /label=SV40 promoter
                     /note="SV40 early promoter"
     rep_origin      1608..1743
                     /label=SV40 ori
                     /note="SV40 origin of replication"
     CDS             1789..2391
                     /codon_start=1
                     /gene="pac from Streptomyces alboniger"
                     /product="puromycin N-acetyltransferase"
                     /label=PuroR
                     /note="confers resistance to puromycin"
                     /translation="MTEYKPTVRLATRDDVPRAVRTLAAAFADYPATRHTVDPDRHIER
                     VTELQELFLTRVGLDIGKVWVADDGAAVAVWTTPESVEAGAVFAEIGPRMAELSGSRLA
                     AQQQMEGLLAPHRPKEPAWFLATVGVSPDHQGKGLGSAVVLPGVEAAERAGVPAFLETS
                     APRNLPFYERLGFTVTADVEVPEGPRTWCMTRKPGAS"
     primer_bind     complement(1789..1808)
                     /label=Puro-R
                     /note="Puromycin resistance gene, reverse primer. Also
                     called puro-variant-R"
     primer_bind     2285..2305
                     /label=Puro-F
                     /note="Puromycin resistance gene, forward primer"
     misc_feature    2434..2551
                     /label=cPPT/CTS
                     /note="central polypurine tract and central termination
                     sequence of HIV-1"
     promoter        2609..3109
                     /label=hPGK promoter
                     /note="human phosphoglycerate kinase 1 promoter"
     primer_bind     3028..3046
                     /label=hPGK-F
                     /note="Human PGK promoter, forward primer"
     protein_bind    3130..3154
                     /gene="mutant version of attB"
                     /label=attB1
                     /bound_moiety="BP Clonase(TM)"
                     /note="recombination site for the Gateway(R) BP reaction"
     protein_bind    complement(5408..5432)
                     /gene="mutant version of attB"
                     /label=attB2
                     /bound_moiety="BP Clonase(TM)"
                     /note="recombination site for the Gateway(R) BP reaction"
     CDS             5440..5481
                     /codon_start=1
                     /product="epitope tag from simian virus 5"
                     /label=V5 tag
                     /translation="GKPIPNPLLGLDST"
     misc_feature    5506..6094
                     /label=WPRE
                     /note="woodchuck hepatitis virus posttranscriptional
                     regulatory element"
     primer_bind     complement(5559..5579)
                     /label=WPRE-R
                     /note="WPRE, reverse primer"
     CDS             complement(5977..5988)
                     /codon_start=1
                     /product="Factor Xa recognition and cleavage site"
                     /label=Factor Xa site
                     /translation="IEGR"
     LTR             6166..6399
                     /label=3' LTR (Delta-U3)
                     /note="self-inactivating 3' long terminal repeat (LTR) from
                     HIV-1"
     polyA_signal    6477..6598
                     /label=SV40 poly(A) signal
                     /note="SV40 polyadenylation signal"
     primer_bind     complement(6514..6533)
                     /label=SV40pA-R
                     /note="SV40 polyA, reverse primer"
     primer_bind     6568..6587
                     /label=EBV-rev
                     /note="SV40 polyA terminator, reverse primer"
     rep_origin      6638..6773
                     /label=SV40 ori
                     /note="SV40 origin of replication"
     primer_bind     complement(6793..6812)
                     /label=T7
                     /note="T7 promoter, forward primer"
     promoter        complement(6794..6812)
                     /label=T7 promoter
                     /note="promoter for bacteriophage T7 RNA polymerase"
     primer_bind     complement(6822..6839)
                     /label=M13 Forward
                     /note="In lacZ gene. Also called M13-F20 or M13 (-21)
                     Forward"
     primer_bind     complement(6822..6838)
                     /label=M13 fwd
                     /note="common sequencing primer, one of multiple similar
                     variants"
     primer_bind     complement(6831..6853)
                     /label=M13/pUC Forward
                     /note="In lacZ gene"
     rep_origin      6980..7435
                     /direction=RIGHT
                     /label=f1 ori
                     /note="f1 bacteriophage origin of replication; arrow
                     indicates direction of (+) strand synthesis"
     primer_bind     complement(7067..7086)
                     /label=F1ori-R
                     /note="F1 origin, reverse primer"
     primer_bind     7277..7298
                     /label=F1ori-F
                     /note="F1 origin, forward primer"
     promoter        7461..7565
                     /gene="bla"
                     /label=AmpR promoter
     CDS             7566..8426
                     /codon_start=1
                     /gene="bla"
                     /product="beta-lactamase"
                     /label=AmpR
                     /note="confers resistance to ampicillin, carbenicillin, and
                     related antibiotics"
                     /translation="MSIQHFRVALIPFFAAFCLPVFAHPETLVKVKDAEDQLGARVGYI
                     ELDLNSGKILESFRPEERFPMMSTFKVLLCGAVLSRIDAGQEQLGRRIHYSQNDLVEYS
                     PVTEKHLTDGMTVRELCSAAITMSDNTAANLLLTTIGGPKELTAFLHNMGDHVTRLDRW
                     EPELNEAIPNDERDTTMPVAMATTLRKLLTGELLTLASRQQLIDWMEADKVAGPLLRSA
                     LPAGWFIADKSGAGERGSRGIIAALGPDGKPSRIVVIYTTGSQATMDERNRQIAEIGAS
                     LIKHW"
     primer_bind     complement(7784..7803)
                     /label=Amp-R
                     /note="Ampicillin resistance gene, reverse primer"
     rep_origin      8597..9185
                     /direction=RIGHT
                     /label=ori
                     /note="high-copy-number ColE1/pMB1/pBR322/pUC origin of
                     replication"
     primer_bind     9086..9105
                     /label=pBR322ori-F
                     /note="pBR322 origin, forward primer"
     primer_bind     9339..9356
                     /label=L4440
                     /note="L4440 vector, forward primer"
     protein_bind    9473..9494
                     /label=CAP binding site
                     /bound_moiety="E. coli catabolite activator protein"
                     /note="CAP binding activates transcription in the presence
                     of cAMP."
     promoter        9509..9539
                     /label=lac promoter
                     /note="promoter for the E. coli lac operon"
     protein_bind    9547..9563
                     /label=lac operator
                     /bound_moiety="lac repressor encoded by lacI"
                     /note="The lac repressor binds to the lac operator to
                     inhibit transcription in E. coli. This inhibition can be
                     relieved by adding lactose or
                     isopropyl-beta-D-thiogalactopyranoside (IPTG)."
     primer_bind     9552..9574
                     /label=M13/pUC Reverse
                     /note="In lacZ gene"
     primer_bind     9571..9587
                     /label=M13 rev
                     /note="common sequencing primer, one of multiple similar
                     variants"
     primer_bind     9571..9587
                     /label=M13 Reverse
                     /note="In lacZ gene. Also called M13-rev"
     primer_bind     9606..9626
                     /label=T3
                     /note="T3 promoter, forward primer"
     promoter        9608..9626
                     /label=T3 promoter
                     /note="promoter for bacteriophage T3 RNA polymerase"
     promoter        9654..9880
                     /label=RSV promoter
                     /note="Rous sarcoma virus enhancer/promoter"
ORIGIN
        1 gggtctctct ggttagacca gatctgagcc tgggagctct ctggctaact agggaaccca
       61 ctgcttaagc ctcaataaag cttgccttga gtgcttcaag tagtgtgtgc ccgtctgttg
      121 tgtgactctg gtaactagag atccctcaga cccttttagt cagtgtggaa aatctctagc
      181 agtggcgccc gaacagggac ttgaaagcga aagggaaacc agaggagctc tctcgacgca
      241 ggactcggct tgctgaagcg cgcacggcaa gaggcgaggg gcggcgactg gtgagtacgc
      301 caaaaatttt gactagcgga ggctagaagg agagagatgg gtgcgagagc gtcagtatta
      361 agcgggggag aattagatcg cgatgggaaa aaattcggtt aaggccaggg ggaaagaaaa
      421 aatataaatt aaaacatata gtatgggcaa gcagggagct agaacgattc gcagttaatc
      481 ctggcctgtt agaaacatca gaaggctgta gacaaatact gggacagcta caaccatccc
      541 ttcagacagg atcagaagaa cttagatcat tatataatac agtagcaacc ctctattgtg
      601 tgcatcaaag gatagagata aaagacacca aggaagcttt agacaagata gaggaagagc
      661 aaaacaaaag taagaccacc gcacagcaag cggccgctga tcttcagacc tggaggagga
      721 gatatgaggg acaattggag aagtgaatta tataaatata aagtagtaaa aattgaacca
      781 ttaggagtag cacccaccaa ggcaaagaga agagtggtgc agagagaaaa aagagcagtg
      841 ggaataggag ctttgttcct tgggttcttg ggagcagcag gaagcactat gggcgcagcg
      901 tcaatgacgc tgacggtaca ggccagacaa ttattgtctg gtatagtgca gcagcagaac
      961 aatttgctga gggctattga ggcgcaacag catctgttgc aactcacagt ctggggcatc
     1021 aagcagctcc aggcaagaat cctggctgtg gaaagatacc taaaggatca acagctcctg
     1081 gggatttggg gttgctctgg aaaactcatt tgcaccactg ctgtgccttg gaatgctagt
     1141 tggagtaata aatctctgga acagatttgg aatcacacga cctggatgga gtgggacaga
     1201 gaaattaaca attacacaag cttaatacac tccttaattg aagaatcgca aaaccagcaa
     1261 gaaaagaatg aacaagaatt attggaatta gataaatggg caagtttgtg gaattggttt
     1321 aacataacaa attggctgtg gtatataaaa ttattcataa tgatagtagg aggcttggta
     1381 ggtttaagaa tagtttttgc tgtactttct atagtgaata gagttaggca gggatattca
     1441 ccattatcgt ttcagaccca cctcccaacc ccgaggggac ccatgcattg catctcaatt
     1501 agtcagcaac caggtgtgga aagtccccag gctccccagc aggcagaagt atgcaaagca
     1561 tgcgtctcaa ttagtcagca accatagtcc cgcccctaac tccgcccatc ccgcccctaa
     1621 ctccgcccag ttccgcccat tctccgcccc atggctgact aatttttttt atttatgcag
     1681 aggccgaggc cgcctcggcc tctgagctat tccagaagta gtgaggaggc ttttttggag
     1741 gcctaggctt ttgcaaaaag ctttctagag gtaccaccgg agcttaccat gaccgagtac
     1801 aagcccacgg tgcgcctcgc cacccgcgac gacgtcccca gggccgtacg caccctcgcc
     1861 gccgcgttcg ccgactaccc cgccacgcgc cacaccgtcg atccggaccg ccacatcgag
     1921 cgggtcaccg agctgcaaga actcttcctc acgcgcgtcg ggctcgacat cggcaaggtg
     1981 tgggtcgcgg acgacggcgc cgccgtggcg gtctggacca cgccggagag cgtcgaagcg
     2041 ggggcggtgt tcgccgagat cggcccgcgc atggccgagt tgagcggttc ccggctggcc
     2101 gcgcagcaac agatggaagg cctcctggcg ccgcaccggc ccaaggagcc cgcgtggttc
     2161 ctggccaccg tcggcgtctc gcccgaccac cagggcaagg gtctgggcag cgccgtcgtg
     2221 ctccccggag tggaggcggc cgagcgcgcc ggggtgcccg ccttcctgga gacctccgcg
     2281 ccccgcaacc tccccttcta cgagcggctc ggcttcaccg tcaccgccga cgtcgaggtg
     2341 cccgaaggac cgcgcacctg gtgcatgacc cgcaagcccg gtgccagtta acgaattcta
     2401 gatcttgaga caaatggcag tattcatcca caattttaaa agaaaagggg ggattggggg
     2461 gtacagtgca ggggaaagaa tagtagacat aatagcaaca gacatacaaa ctaaagaatt
     2521 acaaaaacaa attacaaaaa ttcaaaattt tcgggtttat tacagggaca gcagagatcc
     2581 actttggcgc cggctcgagg cctgcaggtt gcgccttttc caaggcagcc ctgggtttgc
     2641 gcagggacgc ggctgctctg ggcgtggttc cgggaaacgc agcggcgccg accctgggtc
     2701 tcgcacattc ttcacgtccg ttcgcagcgt cacccggatc ttcgccgcta cccttgtggg
     2761 ccccccggcg acgcttcctg ctccgcccct aagtcgggaa ggttccttgc ggttcgcggc
     2821 gtgccggacg tgacaaacgg aagccgcacg tctcactagt accctcgcag acggacagcg
     2881 ccagggagca atggcagcgc gccgaccgcg atgggctgtg gccaatagcg gctgctcagc
     2941 agggcgcgcc gagagcagcg gccgggaagg ggcggtgcgg gaggcggggt gtggggcggt
     3001 agtgtgggcc ctgttcctgc ccgcgcggtg ttccgcattc tgcaagcctc cggagcgcac
     3061 gtcggcagtc ggctccctcg ttgaccgaat caccgacctc tctccccagg ggctagcatc
     3121 gatggatcaa caagtttgta caaaaaagtt ggcccgggcg gcggcggcac catggagcgg
     3181 cccccggggc tgcggccggg cgcgggcggg ccctgggaga tgcgggagcg gctgggcacc
     3241 ggcggcttcg ggaacgtctg tctgtaccag catcgggaac ttgatctcaa aatagcaatt
     3301 aagtcttgtc gcctagagct aagtaccaaa aacagagaac gatggtgcca tgaaatccag
     3361 attatgaaga agttgaacca tgccaatgtt gtaaaggcct gtgatgttcc tgaagaattg
     3421 aatattttga ttcatgatgt gcctcttcta gcaatggaat actgttctgg aggagatctc
     3481 cgaaagctgc tcaacaaacc agaaaattgt tgtggactta aagaaagcca gatactttct
     3541 ttactaagtg atatagggtc tgggattcga tatttgcatg aaaacaaaat tatacatcga
     3601 gatctaaaac ctgaaaacat agttcttcag gatgttggtg gaaagataat acataaaata
     3661 attgatctgg gatatgccaa agatgttgat caaggagaac tgtgtacaga atttgtggga
     3721 acactgcagt atctggcccc agagctcttt gagaataagc cttacacagc cactgttgat
     3781 tattggagct ttgggaccat ggtatttgaa tgtattgctg gatataggcc ttttttgcat
     3841 catctgcagc catttacctg gcatgagaag attaagaaga aggatccaaa gtgtatattt
     3901 gcatgtgaag agatgtcagg agaagttcgg tttagtagcc atttacctca accaaatagc
     3961 ctttgtagtt taatagtaga acccatggaa aactggctac agttgatgtt gaattgggac
     4021 cctcagcaga gaggaggacc tgttgacctt actttgaagc agccaagatg ttttgtatta
     4081 atggatcaca ttttgaattt gaagatagta cacatcctaa atatgacttc tgcaaagata
     4141 atttcttttc tgttaccacc tgatgaaagt cttcattcat tacagtctcg tattgagcgt
     4201 gaaactggaa taaatactgg ttctcaagaa cttctttcag agacaggaat ttctctggat
     4261 cctcggaaac cagcctctca atgtgttcta gatggagtta gaggctgtga tagctatatg
     4321 gtttatttgt ttgataaaag taaaactgta tatgaagggc catttgcttc cagaagttta
     4381 tctgattgtg taaattatat tgtacaggac agcaaaatac agcttccaat tatacagctg
     4441 cgtaaagcgt gggctgaagc agtgcactat gtgtctggac taaaagaaga ctatagcagg
     4501 ctctttcagg gacaaagggc agcaatgtta agtcttctta gatataatgc taacttaaca
     4561 aaaatgaaga acactttgat ctcagcatca caacaactga aagctaaatt ggagtttttt
     4621 cacaaaagca ttcagcttga cttggagaga tacagcgagc agatgacgta tgggatatct
     4681 tcagaaaaaa tgctaaaagc atggaaagaa atggaagaaa aggccatcca ctatgctgag
     4741 gttggtgtca ttggatacct ggaggatcag attatgtctt tgcatgctga aatcatggag
     4801 ctacagaaga gcccctatgg aagacgtcag ggagacttga tggaatctct ggaacagcgt
     4861 gccattgatc tatataagca gttaaaacac agaccttcag atcactccta cagtgacagc
     4921 acagagatgg tgaaaatcat tgtgcacact gtgcagagtc aggaccgtgt gctcaaggag
     4981 ctgtttggtc atttgagcaa gttgttgggc tgtaagcaga agattattga tctactccct
     5041 aaggtggaag tggccctcag taatatcaaa gaagctgaca atactgtcat gttcatgcag
     5101 ggaaaaaggc agaaagaaat atggcatctc cttaaaattg cctgtacaca gagttctgcc
     5161 cggtcccttg taggatccag tctagaaggt gcagtaaccc ctcagacatc agcatggctg
     5221 cccccgactt cagcagaaca tgatcattct ctgtcatgtg tggtaactcc tcaagatggg
     5281 gagacttcag cacaaatgat agaagaaaat ttgaactgcc ttggccattt aagcactatt
     5341 attcatgagg caaatgagga acagggcaat agtatgatga atcttgattg gagttggtta
     5401 acagaattgc caactttctt gtacaaagtg gttaccggtg gtaagcctat ccctaaccct
     5461 ctcctcggtc tcgattctac gtagtaatga ccgcgttaag tcgacaatca acctctggat
     5521 tacaaaattt gtgaaagatt gactggtatt cttaactatg ttgctccttt tacgctatgt
     5581 ggatacgctg ctttaatgcc tttgtatcat gctattgctt cccgtatggc tttcattttc
     5641 tcctccttgt ataaatcctg gttgctgtct ctttatgagg agttgtggcc cgttgtcagg
     5701 caacgtggcg tggtgtgcac tgtgtttgct gacgcaaccc ccactggttg gggcattgcc
     5761 accacctgtc agctcctttc cgggactttc gctttccccc tccctattgc cacggcggaa
     5821 ctcatcgccg cctgccttgc ccgctgctgg acaggggctc ggctgttggg cactgacaat
     5881 tccgtggtgt tgtcggggaa atcatcgtcc tttccttggc tgctcgcctg tgttgccacc
     5941 tggattctgc gcgggacgtc cttctgctac gtcccttcgg ccctcaatcc agcggacctt
     6001 ccttcccgcg gcctgctgcc ggctctgcgg cctcttccgc gtcttcgcct tcgccctcag
     6061 acgagtcgga tctccctttg ggccgcctcc ccgcgtcgac tttaagacca atgacttaca
     6121 aggcagctgt agatcttagc cactttttaa aagaaaaggg gggactggaa gggctaattc
     6181 actcccaacg aagacaagat ctgctttttg cttgtactgg gtctctctgg ttagaccaga
     6241 tctgagcctg ggagctctct ggctaactag ggaacccact gcttaagcct caataaagct
     6301 tgccttgagt gcttcaagta gtgtgtgccc gtctgttgtg tgactctggt aactagagat
     6361 ccctcagacc cttttagtca gtgtggaaaa tctctagcag tacgtatagt agttcatgtc
     6421 atcttattat tcagtattta taacttgcaa agaaatgaat atcagagagt gagaggaact
     6481 tgtttattgc agcttataat ggttacaaat aaagcaatag catcacaaat ttcacaaata
     6541 aagcattttt ttcactgcat tctagttgtg gtttgtccaa actcatcaat gtatcttatc
     6601 atgtctggct ctagctatcc cgcccctaac tccgcccatc ccgcccctaa ctccgcccag
     6661 ttccgcccat tctccgcccc atggctgact aatttttttt atttatgcag aggccgaggc
     6721 cgcctcggcc tctgagctat tccagaagta gtgaggaggc ttttttggag gcctagggac
     6781 gtacccaatt cgccctatag tgagtcgtat tacgcgcgct cactggccgt cgttttacaa
     6841 cgtcgtgact gggaaaaccc tggcgttacc caacttaatc gccttgcagc acatccccct
     6901 ttcgccagct ggcgtaatag cgaagaggcc cgcaccgatc gcccttccca acagttgcgc
     6961 agcctgaatg gcgaatgggn nnnnnnnnnn nnnnnnnnnn nnnnnnnnnn nnnnnnnnnn
     7021 nnnnnnnnnn nnnnnnnnnn nnnnnnnnnn nnnnnnnnnn nnnnnnnnnn nnnnnnnnnn
     7081 nnnnnnnnnn nnnnnnnnnn nnncnnnnnn nnnnnnnnnn nnnnnnnnnn nnnnnnnnnn
     7141 nnnnnnnnnn nnnnnnnnnn nnnnnnnnnn nnnnnnnnnn nnnnnnnnnn nnnnnannnn
     7201 nnnnnnnnnn nnnnnnnnnn nnnnnnnnnn nnnnnnnnnn nnnnnccttt gacgttggag
     7261 tccacgttct ttaatagtgg actcttgttc caaactggaa caacactcaa ccctatctcg
     7321 gtctattctt ttgatttata agggattttg ccgatttcgg cctattggtt aaaaaatgag
     7381 ctgatttaac aaaaatttaa cgcgaatttt aacaaaatat taacgcttac aatttaggtg
     7441 gcacttttcg gggaaatgtg cgcggaaccc ctatttgttt atttttctaa atacattcaa
     7501 atatgtatcc gctcatgaga caataaccct gataaatgct tcaataatat tgaaaaagga
     7561 agagtatgag tattcaacat ttccgtgtcg cccttattcc cttttttgcg gcattttgcc
     7621 ttcctgtttt tgctcaccca gaaacgctgg tgaaagtaaa agatgctgaa gatcagttgg
     7681 gtgcacgagt gggttacatc gaactggatc tcaacagcgg taagatcctt gagagttttc
     7741 gccccgaaga acgttttcca atgatgagca cttttaaagt tctgctatgt ggcgcggtat
     7801 tatcccgtat tgacgccggg caagagcaac tcggtcgccg catacactat tctcagaatg
     7861 acttggttga gtactcacca gtcacagaaa agcatcttac ggatggcatg acagtaagag
     7921 aattatgcag tgctgccata accatgagtg ataacactgc ggccaactta cttctgacaa
     7981 cgatcggagg accgaaggag ctaaccgctt ttttgcacaa catgggggat catgtaactc
     8041 gccttgatcg ttgggaaccg gagctgaatg aagccatacc aaacgacgag cgtgacacca
     8101 cgatgcctgt agcaatggca acaacgttgc gcaaactatt aactggcgaa ctacttactc
     8161 tagcttcccg gcaacaatta atagactgga tggaggcgga taaagttgca ggaccacttc
     8221 tgcgctcggc ccttccggct ggctggttta ttgctgataa atctggagcc ggtgagcgtg
     8281 ggtctcgcgg tatcattgca gcactggggc cagatggtaa gccctcccgt atcgtagtta
     8341 tctacacgac ggggagtcag gcaactatgg atgaacgaaa tagacagatc gctgagatag
     8401 gtgcctcact gattaagcat tggtaactgt cagaccaagt ttactcatat atactttaga
     8461 ttgatttaaa acttcatttt taatttaaaa ggatctaggt gaagatcctt tttgataatc
     8521 tcatgaccaa aatcccttaa cgtgagtttt cgttccactg agcgtcagac cccgtagaaa
     8581 agatcaaagg atcttcttga gatccttttt ttctgcgcgt aatctgctgc ttgcaaacaa
     8641 aaaaaccacc gctaccagcg gtggtttgtt tgccggatca agagctacca actctttttc
     8701 cgaaggtaac tggcttcagc agagcgcaga taccaaatac tgttcttcta gtgtagccgt
     8761 agttaggcca ccacttcaag aactctgtag caccgcctac atacctcgct ctgctaatcc
     8821 tgttaccagt ggctgctgcc agtggcgata agtcgtgtct taccgggttg gactcaagac
     8881 gatagttacc ggataaggcg cagcggtcgg gctgaacggg gggttcgtgc acacagccca
     8941 gcttggagcg aacgacctac accgaactga gatacctaca gcgtgagcta tgagaaagcg
     9001 ccacgcttcc cgaagggaga aaggcggaca ggtatccggt aagcggcagg gtcggaacag
     9061 gagagcgcac gagggagctt ccagggggaa acgcctggta tctttatagt cctgtcgggt
     9121 ttcgccacct ctgacttgag cgtcgatttt tgtgatgctc gtcagggggg cggagcctat
     9181 ggaaaaacgc cagcaacgcg gcctttttac ggttcctggc cttttgctgg ccttttgctc
     9241 acatgttctt tcctgcgtta tcccctgatt ctgtggataa ccgtattacc gcctttgagt
     9301 gagctgatac cgctcgccgc agccgaacga ccgagcgcag cgagtcagtg agcgaggaag
     9361 cggaagagcg cccaatacgc aaaccgcctc tccccgcgcg ttggccgatt cattaatgca
     9421 gctggcacga caggtttccc gactggaaag cgggcagtga gcgcaacgca attaatgtga
     9481 gttagctcac tcattaggca ccccaggctt tacactttat gcttccggct cgtatgttgt
     9541 gtggaattgt gagcggataa caatttcaca caggaaacag ctatgaccat gattacgcca
     9601 agcgcgcaat taaccctcac taaagggaac aaaagctgga gctgcaagct taatgtagtc
     9661 ttatgcaata ctcttgtagt cttgcaacat ggtaacgatg agttagcaac atgccttaca
     9721 aggagagaaa aagcaccgtg catgccgatt ggtggaagta aggtggtacg atcgtgcctt
     9781 attaggaagg caacagacgg gtctgacatg gattggacga accactgaat tgccgcattg
     9841 cagagatatt gtatttaagt gcctagctcg atacataaac
//
