>Addgene plasmid #64608 | IKKalpha (S176E,S180E)-pcw107-V5 | depositor partial sequence | sequence record 108677 | Depositor Insert Sequence
ATGGAGCGGCCCCCGGGGCTGCGGCCGGGCGCGGGCGGGCCCTGGGAGATGCGGGAGCGGCTGGGCACCG
GCGGCTTCGGGAACGTCTGTCTGTACCAGCATCGGGAACTTGATCTCAAAATAGCAATTAAGTCTTGTCG
CCTAGAGCTAAGTACCAAAAACAGAGAACGATGGTGCCATGAAATCCAGATTATGAAGAAGTTGAACCAT
GCCAATGTTGTAAAGGCCTGTGATGTTCCTGAAGAATTGAATATTTTGATTCATGATGTGCCTCTTCTAG
CAATGGAATACTGTTCTGGAGGAGATCTCCGAAAGCTGCTCAACAAACCAGAAAATTGTTGTGGACTTAA
AGAAAGCCAGATACTTTCTTTACTAAGTGATATAGGGTCTGGGATTCGATATTTGCATGAAAACAAAATT
ATACATCGAGATCTAAAACCTGAAAACATAGTTCTTCAGGATGTTGGTGGAAAGATAATACATAAAATAA
TTGATCTGGGATATGCCAAAGATGTTGATCAAGGAGAACTGTGTACAGAATTTGTGGGAACACTGCAGTA
TCTGGCCCCAGAGCTCTTTGAGAATAAGCCTTACACAGCCACTGTTGATTATTGGAGCTTTGGGACCATG
GTATTTGAATGTATTGCTGGATATAGGCCTTTTTTGCATCATCTGCAGCCATTTACCTGGCATGAGAAGA
TTAAGAAGAAGGATCCAAAGTGTATATTTGCATGTGAAGAGATGTCAGGAGAAGTTCGGTTTAGTAGCCA
TTTACCTCAACCAAATAGCCTTTGTAGTTTAGTAGTAGAACCCATGGAAAACTGGCTACAGTTGATGTTG
AATTGGGACCCTCAGCAGAGAGGAGGACCTGTTGACCTTACTTTGAAGCAGCCAAGATGTTTTGTATTAA
TGGATCACATTTTGAATTTGAAGATAGTACACATCCTAAATATGACTTCTGCAAAGATAATTTCTTTTCT
GTTACCACCTGATGAAAGTCTTCATTCACTACAGTCTCGTATTGAGCGTGAAACTGGAATAAATACTGGT
TCTCAAGAACTTCTTTCAGAGACAGGAATTTCTCTGGATCCTCGGAAACCAGCCTCTCAATGTGTTCTAG
ATGGAGTTAGAGGCTGTGATAGCTATATGGTTTATTTGTTTGATAAAAGTAAAACTGTATATGAAGGGCC
ATTTGCTTCCAGAAGTTTATCTGATTGTGTAAATTATATTGTACAGGACAGCAAAATACAGCTTCCAATT
ATACAGCTGCGTAAAGTGTGGGCTGAAGCAGTGCACTATGTGTCTGGACTAAAAGAAGACTATAGCAGGC
TCTTTCAGGGACAAAGGGCAGCAATGTTAAGTCTTCTTAGATATAATGCTAACTTAACAAAAATGAAGAA
CACTTTGATCTCAGCATCACAACAACTGAAAGCTAAATTGGAGTTTTTTCACAAAAGCATTCAGCTTGAC
TTGGAGAGATACAGCGAGCAGATGACGTATGGGATATCTTCAGAAAAAATGCTAAAAGCATGGAAAGAAA
TGGAAGAAAAGGCCATCCACTATGCTGAGGTTGGTGTCATTGGATACCTGGAGGATCAGATTATGTCTTT
GCATGCTGAAATCATGGAGCTACAGAAGAGCCCCTATGGAAGACGTCAGGGAGACTTGATGGAATCTCTG
GAACAGCGTGCCATTGATCTATATAAGCAGTTAAAACACAGACCTTCAGATCACTCCTACAGTGACAGCA
CAGAGATGGTGAAAATCATTGTGCACACTGTGCAGAGTCAGGACCGTGTGCTCAAGGAGCTGTTTGGTCA
TTTGAGCAAGTTGTTGGGCTGTAAGCAGAAGATTATTGATCTACTCCCTAAGGTGGAAGTGGCCCTCAGT
AATATCAAAGAAGCTGACAATACTGTCATGTTCATGCAGGGAAAAAGGCAGAAAGAAATATGGCATCTCC
TTAAAATTGCCTGTACACAGAGTTCTGCCCGGTCCCTTGTAGGATCCAGTCTAGAAGGTGCAGTAACCCC
TCAGACATCAGCATGGCTGCCCCCGACTTCAGCAGAACATGATCATTCTCTGTCATGTGTGGTAACTCCT
CAAGATGGGGAGACTTCAGCACAAATGATAGAAGAAAATTTGAACTGCCTTGGCCATTTAAGCACTATTA
TTCATGAGGCAAATGAGGAACAGGGCAATAGTATGATGAATCTTGATTGGAGTTGGTTAACAGAATGA
