>Addgene plasmid #64608 | IKKalpha (S176E,S180E)-pcw107-V5 | addgene partial sequence | sequence record 116504 | hPGK-F 5'-GTGTTCCGCATTCTGCAAG-3'
AGGGGCTAGCATCGATGGATCAACAAGTTTGTACAAAAAAGTTGGCCCGGGCGGCGGCGGCACCATGGAG
CGGCCCCCGGGGCTGCGGCCGGGCGCGGGCGGGCCCTGGGAGATGCGGGAGCGGCTGGGCACCGGCGGCT
TCGGGAACGTCTGTCTGTACCAGCATCGGGAACTTGATCTCAAAATAGCAATTAAGTCTTGTCGCCTAGA
GCTAAGTACCAAAAACAGAGAACGATGGTGCCATGAAATCCAGATTATGAAGAAGTTGAACCATGCCAAT
GTTGTAAAGGCCTGTGATGTTCCTGAAGAATTGAATATTTTGATTCATGATGTGCCTCTTCTAGCAATGG
AATACTGTTCTGGAGGAGATCTCCGAAAGCTGCTCAACAAACCAGAAAATTGTTGTGGACTTAAAGAAAG
CCAGATACTTTCTTTACTAAGTGATATAGGGTCTGGGATTCGATATTTGCATGAAAACAAAATTATACAT
CGAGATCTAAAACCTGAAAACATAGTTCTTCAGGATGTTGGTGGAAAGATAATACATAAAATAATTGATC
TGGGATATGCCAAAGATGTTGATCAAGGAGAACTGTGTACAGAATTTGTGGGAACACTGCAGTATCTGGC
CCCAGAGCTCTTTGAGAATAAGCCTTACACAGCCACTGTTGATTATTGGAGCTTTGGGACCATGGTATTT
GAATGTATTGCTGGATATAGGCCTTTTTTGCATCATCTGCAG
