>Addgene plasmid #64608 | IKKalpha (S176E,S180E)-pcw107-V5 | addgene partial sequence | sequence record 140467 | WPRE-R 5'-CATAGCGTAAAAGGAGCAACA-3'
AGACCGAGGAGAGGGTTAGGGATAGGCTTACCACCGGTAACCACTTTGTACAAGAAAGTTGGCAATTCTG
TTAACCAACTCCAATCAAGATTCATCATACTATTGCCCTGTTCCTCATTTGCCTCATGAATAATAGTGCT
TAAATGGCCAAGGCAGTTCAAATTTTCTTCTATCATTTGTGCTGAAGTCTCCCCATCTTGAGGAGTTACC
ACACATGACAGAGAATGATCATGTTCTGCTGAAGTCGGGGGCAGCCATGCTGATGTCTGAGGGGTTACTG
CACCTTCTAGACTGGATCCTACAAGGGACCGGGCAGAACTCTGTGTACAGGCAATTTTAAGGAGATGCCA
TATTTCTTTCTGCCTTTTTCCCTGCATGAACATGACAGTATTGTCAGCTTCTTTGATATTACTGAGGGCC
ACTTCCACCTTAGGGAGTAGATCAATAATCTTCTGCTTACAGCCCAACAACTTGCTCAAATGACCAAACA
GCTCCTTGAGCACACGGTCCTGACTCTGCACAGTGTGCACAATGATTTTCACCATCTCTGTGCTGTCACT
GTAGGAGTGATCTGAAGGTCTGTGTTTTAACTGCTTATATAGATCAATGGCACGCTGTTCCAGAGATTCC
ATCAAGTCTCCCTGACGTCTTCCATAGGGGCTCTTCTGTAGCTCCATGATTTCAGCATGCAAAGACATAA
TCTGATCCTCCAGGTATCCAATGACACCAACCTCAGCATAGTGGATGGCCTTTTCTTCCATTTCTTTCCA
TGC
